Addgene plasmid #108084: pISH-Vmn2r76
Purpose: Preparation of RNA probe for ISH of mouse Vmn2r76 gene
Depositing lab: Peter Mombaerts. Depositing organization: Max Planck Research Unit for Neurogenetics. Publication: Subpopulations of vomeronasal sensory neurons with coordinated coexpression of type 2 vomeronasal receptor genes are differentially dependent on Vmn2r1. Akiyoshi S, Ishii T, Bai Z, Mombaerts P. Eur J Neurosci. 2018 Apr;47(7):887-900. doi: 10.1111/ejn.13875. Epub 2018 Mar 25. PubMed 29465786.
Backbone
  Vector backbone: pGEM-T Easy
  Backbone manufacturer: Promega
  Backbone size w/o insert (bp): 3015
  Total vector size (bp): 3536
  Vector type: in vitro transcription
Growth in bacteria
  Bacterial resistance: Ampicillin, 100 μg/mL
  Growth temperature: 37°C
  Growth strain: DH5alpha
  Copy number: High Copy
Gene/Insert
  Gene/Insert name: Vmn2r76
  Species: M. musculus (mouse)
  Insert size (bp): 521
  Entrez Gene: Vmn2r76
  Cloning method: Unknown
  Sequencing primers: 5′ T7; 3′ SP6
Terms and licenses: Academic/Nonprofit Terms; Industry Terms: Not Available to Industry
How to cite: pISH-Vmn2r76 was a gift from Peter Mombaerts (Addgene plasmid # 108084 ; http://n2t.net/addgene:108084 ; RRID:Addgene_108084)
