[The description below was written by a language model from this plasmid's Addgene catalogue record and pLannotate feature annotations shown in this document.]
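Description:
pISH-Vmn2r76 is an in vitro transcription template built in the Promega pGEM-T Easy backbone, made to generate RNA probes for in situ hybridization against the mouse type 2 vomeronasal receptor gene Vmn2r76. It carries a fragment of about 521 bp of the mouse gene, giving a plasmid of roughly 3.5 kb. The plasmid is propagated in E. coli at high copy number from a ColE1/pUC-type origin and is selected with ampicillin through the β-lactamase gene and its own promoter. An f1 bacteriophage origin is also present, which in principle permits production of single-stranded DNA.

The insert lies in the multiple cloning region between a T7 promoter on one side and an SP6 promoter on the other, facing inward from opposite strands. This allows either strand of the fragment to be transcribed with the corresponding phage RNA polymerase, so that antisense probe and sense control can be made from the same plasmid. The record does not state which promoter yields the antisense strand, nor the cloning method. The cloning site interrupts the lacZα coding region, which sits downstream of the lac promoter, lac operator and CAP binding site; these are the remnants of the backbone's blue/white screening system and play no role in probe synthesis.

The automated annotation labels the insert as a fragment of Vmn2r116 (V2rp5) rather than Vmn2r76. This most likely reflects sequence similarity among members of this receptor family and the nearest match in the annotation database, but the record does not resolve it; the catalogue entry identifies the insert as Vmn2r76. The plasmid was used to study coexpression of type 2 vomeronasal receptor genes in subpopulations of vomeronasal sensory neurons.
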