Features (pLannotate 1.2.2; 13 found; start..end, strand, type, name):
     65..598     +  CDS            Vmn2r116 (fragment): V2116_MOUSE - Also known as V2rp5 From Mus musculus (Mouse).
    663..681     -  promoter       SP6 promoter: promoter for bacteriophage SP6 RNA polymerase
    723..739     -  protein_bind   lac operator: The lac repressor binds to the lac operator to inhibit transcription in E. coli. This inhibition can be relieved by adding lactose or isopropyl-β-D-thiogalactopyranoside (IPTG). lac repressor encoded by lacI
    747..777     -  promoter       lac promoter: promoter for the E. coli lac operon
    792..813     -  protein_bind   CAP binding site: CAP binding activates transcription in the presence of cAMP. E. coli catabolite activator protein
    826..918     -  CDS            lacI (fragment): lac repressor; lacI; The lac repressor binds to the lac operator to inhibit transcription in E. coli. This inhibition can be relieved by adding lactose or isopropyl-β-D-thiogalactopyranoside (IPTG).
   1101..1689    -  rep_origin     ori: high-copy-number ColE1/pMB1/pBR322/pUC origin of replication
   1860..2720    -  CDS            AmpR: β-lactamase; bla; confers resistance to ampicillin, carbenicillin, and related antibiotics
   2721..2825    -  promoter       AmpR promoter: bla
   2852..2902    +  misc_feature   bom (fragment): basis of mobility region from pBR322
   2930..3358    -  rep_origin     f1 ori (sequence partly withheld): f1 bacteriophage origin of replication; arrow indicates direction of (+) strand synthesis
   3362..3519    -  CDS            lacZα (fragment): LacZα fragment of β-galactosidase; lacZ fragment
   3522..2       +  promoter       T7 promoter (across the origin): promoter for bacteriophage T7 RNA polymerase
>Addgene plasmid #108084 | pISH-Vmn2r76 | addgene full sequence | sequence record 210062 | Addgene NGS Result
GGGCGAATTGGGCCCGACGTCGCATGCTCCCGGCCGCCATGGCGGCCGCGGGAATTCGATTCCATTTCAC
CCTCTTCTCAGTAGCTTTGAACACTTTCCTTATCTGTACCAGATAGCTATCAAGGACACATCTGTAGCTA
TTGGCATGGTATCTTTGGTGATTTATTTCGGATGGAACTGGGTGGGACTGATGATTTCAGATGACGGTCT
AGGACTTCAATTTGCCTCTGAATTGAGAGAAGAAATGCAAAGATATGACATCTGTTTAGCCTTTGTGACT
ATTATCACATATAACACAAAATTATTCTTGACAATGACTGACACGTATTACAATCAGATCATGATGTCTT
TAGCAAAAGCTGTTATCATTTTTGGAGACAAAGATTCTCTTCTACAAGTGATTTTTAGACTGTGGCAGTT
TTTAGACATTCGAAGAATCTGGGTTACTACCTCACAGTGGGATATCATTACAAGTAATGGAGAATTCCTC
TTCAACTCCTTTCATGGTACCCTCAGCTTTTCACACCATTATTCTGAGATAGCTGGTTTTAAAGAATTTA
TACAGACAGCGCACCCTTTAAAAATCACTAGTGAATTCGCGGCCGCCTGCAGGTCGACCATATGGGAGAG
CTCCCAACGCGTTGGATGCATAGCTTGAGTATTCTATAGTGTCACCTAAATAGCTTGGCGTAATCATGGT
CATAGCTGTTTCCTGTGTGAAATTGTTATCCGCTCACAATTCCACACAACATACGAGCCGGAAGCATAAA
GTGTAAAGCCTGGGGTGCCTAATGAGTGAGCTAACTCACATTAATTGCGTTGCGCTCACTGCCCGCTTTC
CAGTCGGGAAACCTGTCGTGCCAGCTGCATTAATGAATCGGCCAACGCGCGGGGAGAGGCGGTTTGCGTA
TTGGGCGCTCTTCCGCTTCCTCGCTCACTGACTCGCTGCGCTCGGTCGTTCGGCTGCGGCGAGCGGTATC
AGCTCACTCAAAGGCGGTAATACGGTTATCCACAGAATCAGGGGATAACGCAGGAAAGAACATGTGAGCA
AAAGGCCAGCAAAAGGCCAGGAACCGTAAAAAGGCCGCGTTGCTGGCGTTTTTCCATAGGCTCCGCCCCC
CTGACGAGCATCACAAAAATCGACGCTCAAGTCAGAGGTGGCGAAACCCGACAGGACTATAAAGATACCA
GGCGTTTCCCCCTGGAAGCTCCCTCGTGCGCTCTCCTGTTCCGACCCTGCCGCTTACCGGATACCTGTCC
GCCTTTCTCCCTTCGGGAAGCGTGGCGCTTTCTCATAGCTCACGCTGTAGGTATCTCAGTTCGGTGTAGG
TCGTTCGCTCCAAGCTGGGCTGTGTGCACGAACCCCCCGTTCAGCCCGACCGCTGCGCCTTATCCGGTAA
CTATCGTCTTGAGTCCAACCCGGTAAGACACGACTTATCGCCACTGGCAGCAGCCACTGGTAACAGGATT
AGCAGAGCGAGGTATGTAGGCGGTGCTACAGAGTTCTTGAAGTGGTGGCCTAACTACGGCTACACTAGAA
GAACAGTATTTGGTATCTGCGCTCTGCTGAAGCCAGTTACCTTCGGAAAAAGAGTTGGTAGCTCTTGATC
CGGCAAACAAACCACCGCTGGTAGCGGTGGTTTTTTTGTTTGCAAGCAGCAGATTACGCGCAGAAAAAAA
GGATCTCAAGAAGATCCTTTGATCTTTTCTACGGGGTCTGACGCTCAGTGGAACGAAAACTCACGTTAAG
GGATTTTGGTCATGAGATTATCAAAAAGGATCTTCACCTAGATCCTTTTAAATTAAAAATGAAGTTTTAA
ATCAATCTAAAGTATATATGAGTAAACTTGGTCTGACAGTTACCAATGCTTAATCAGTGAGGCACCTATC
TCAGCGATCTGTCTATTTCGTTCATCCATAGTTGCCTGACTCCCCGTCGTGTAGATAACTACGATACGGG
AGGGCTTACCATCTGGCCCCAGTGCTGCAATGATACCGCGAGACCCACGCTCACCGGCTCCAGATTTATC
AGCAATAAACCAGCCAGCCGGAAGGGCCGAGCGCAGAAGTGGTCCTGCAACTTTATCCGCCTCCATCCAG
TCTATTAATTGTTGCCGGGAAGCTAGAGTAAGTAGTTCGCCAGTTAATAGTTTGCGCAACGTTGTTGCCA
TTGCTACAGGCATCGTGGTGTCACGCTCGTCGTTTGGTATGGCTTCATTCAGCTCCGGTTCCCAACGATC
AAGGCGAGTTACATGATCCCCCATGTTGTGCAAAAAAGCGGTTAGCTCCTTCGGTCCTCCGATCGTTGTC
AGAAGTAAGTTGGCCGCAGTGTTATCACTCATGGTTATGGCAGCACTGCATAATTCTCTTACTGTCATGC
CATCCGTAAGATGCTTTTCTGTGACTGGTGAGTACTCAACCAAGTCATTCTGAGAATAGTGTATGCGGCG
ACCGAGTTGCTCTTGCCCGGCGTCAATACGGGATAATACCGCGCCACATAGCAGAACTTTAAAAGTGCTC
ATCATTGGAAAACGTTCTTCGGGGCGAAAACTCTCAAGGATCTTACCGCTGTTGAGATCCAGTTCGATGT
AACCCACTCGTGCACCCAACTGATCTTCAGCATCTTTTACTTTCACCAGCGTTTCTGGGTGAGCAAAAAC
AGGAAGGCAAAATGCCGCAAAAAAGGGAATAAGGGCGACACGGAAATGTTGAATACTCATACTCTTCCTT
TTTCAATATTATTGAAGCATTTATCAGGGTTATTGTCTCATGAGCGGATACATATTTGAATGTATTTAGA
AAAATAAACAAATAGGGGTTCCGCGCACATTTCCCCGAAAAGTGCCACCTGATGCGGTGTGAAATACCGC
ACAGATGCGTAAGGAGAAAATACCGCATCAGGAAATTGTAAGCGTTAATATTTTGTTAAAATTCGCGTTA
AATTTTTGTTAAATCAGCTCATTTTTTAACCAATAGGCCGAAATCGGCAAAATCCCTTATAAATCAAAAG
AATAGACCGAGATAGGGT
[37 nt withheld, positions 3029-3065]
AAAGAACGTGGACTCCAACGTCAAAGG
[49 nt withheld, positions 3093-3141]
T
[91 nt withheld, positions 3143-3233]
G
[124 nt withheld, positions 3235-3358]
CCATTCGCCATTCAGGCTGCGCAACTGTTGGGAAGGGCGATCGGTGCGGGCCTCTTCGCTATTACGCCAG
CTGGCGAAAGGGGGATGTGCTGCAAGGCGATTAAGTTGGGTAACGCCAGGGTTTTCCCAGTCACGACGTT
GTAAAACGACGGCCAGTGAATTGTAATACGACTCACTATA
