>Addgene plasmid #108084 | pISH-Vmn2r76 | depositor partial sequence | sequence record 203891 | nt 508-1028 of NM_001102580.1
CCATTTCACCCTCTTCTCAGTAGCTTTGAACACTTTCCTTATCTGTACCAGATAGCTATCAAGGACACAT
CTGTAGCTATTGGCATGGTATCTTTGGTGATTTATTTCGGATGGAACTGGGTGGGACTGATGATTTCAGA
TGACGGTCTAGGACTTCAATTTGCCTCTGAATTGAGAGAAGAAATGCAAAGATATGACATCTGTTTAGCC
TTTGTGACTATTATCACATATAACACAAAATTATTCTTGACAATGACTGACACGTATTACAATCAGATCA
TGATGTCTTTAGCAAAAGCTGTTATCATTTTTGGAGACAAAGATTCTCTTCTACAAGTGATTTTTAGACT
GTGGCAGTTTTTAGACATTCGAAGAATCTGGGTTACTACCTCACAGTGGGATATCATTACAAGTAATGGA
GAATTCCTCTTCAACTCCTTTCATGGTACCCTCAGCTTTTCACACCATTATTCTGAGATAGCTGGTTTTA
AAGAATTTATACAGACAGCGCACCCTTTAAA
